>Addgene plasmid #210279 | pUdOm2.2 | addgene full sequence | sequence record 422553 | Addgene NGS Result
GTGACTAGCGGAAACACAGAAAAAAGCCCGCACCTGACAGTGCGGGCTTTTTTTTTCGACCAAAGGCGTT
ACATAACTTACGGTAAATGGCCCGCCTGGCTGACCGCCCAACGACCCCCGCCCATTGACGTCAATAATGA
CGTATGTTCCCATAGTAACGCCAATAGGGACTTTCCATTGACGTCAATGGGTGGAGTATTTACGGTAAAC
TGCCCACTTGGCAGTACATCAAGTGTATCATATGCCAAGTACGCCCCCTATTGACGTCAATGACGGTAAA
TGGCCCGCCTGGCATTATGCCCAGTACATGACCTTATGGGACTTTCCTACTTGGCAGTACATCTACGTAT
TAGTCATCGCTATTACCATGGTGATGCGGTTTTGGCAGTACATCAATGGGCGTGGATAGCGGTTTGACTC
ACGGGGATTTCCAAGTCTCCACCCCATTGACGTCAATGGGAGTTTGTTTTGGCACCAAAATCAACGGGAC
TTTCCAAAATGTCGTAACAACTCCGCCCCATTGACGCAAATGGGCGGTAGGCGTGTACGGTGGGAGGTCT
ATATAAGCAGAGCTCTCCGAAGAGCCGAGTGTCTTCGGTTCGAGACCGAATTCGCGAGCTCTCGCTAGCC
AGTTTAAACAATTGCGGCCGCGTACTAGTCTATCGATTTGGATCCACCCTGCAGGAAGTCTAGACCGTCG
ACACGGTCTCTGAGAGAAGACACGTCGCTCTTCGACGTAAGTAACTGAAACTTGTTTATTGCAGCTTATA
ATGGTTACAAATAAAGCAATAGCATCACAAATTTCACAAATAAAGCATTTTTTTCACTGCATTCTAGTTG
TGGTTTGTCCAAACTCATCAATGTATCTTATCATGTCTGGATCCTCGGTACCAAATTCCAGAAAAGAGGC
CTCCCGAAAGGGGGGCCTTTTTTCGTTTTGGTCCTAAGCTTAACTGGCCGTCGTTTTACATTCAAATATG
TATCCGCTCATGAGACAATAACCCTGATAAATGCTTCAATAATATTGAAAAAGGAAGAGTATGAGTATTC
AACATTTCCGTGTCGCCCTTATTCCCTTTTTTGCGGCATTTTGCCTTCCTGTTTTTGCTCACCCAGAAAC
GCTGGTGAAAGTAAAAGATGCTGAAGATCAGTTGGGTGCACGAGTGGGTTACATCGAACTGGATCTCAAC
AGCGGTAAGATCCTTGAGAGTTTTCGCCCCGAAGAACGTTTTCCAATGATGAGCACTTTTAAAGTTCTGC
TATGTGGCGCGGTATTATCCCGTATTGACGCCGGGCAAGAGCAACTCGGTCGCCGCATACACTATTCTCA
GAATGACTTGGTTGAGTACTCACCAGTCACAGAAAAGCATCTTACGGATGGCATGACAGTAAGAGAATTA
TGCAGTGCTGCCATAACCATGAGTGATAACACTGCGGCCAACTTACTTCTGACAACGATCGGAGGACCGA
AGGAGCTAACCGCTTTTTTGCACAACATGGGGGATCATGTAACTCGCCTTGATCGTTGGGAACCGGAGCT
GAATGAAGCCATACCAAACGACGAGCGTGACACCACGATGCCTGTAGCAATGGCAACAACGTTGCGCAAA
CTATTAACTGGCGAACTACTTACTCTAGCTTCCCGGCAACAATTAATAGACTGGATGGAGGCGGATAAAG
TTGCAGGACCACTTCTGCGCTCGGCCCTTCCGGCTGGCTGGTTTATTGCTGATAAATCTGGAGCCGGTGA
GCGTGGGTCTCGCGGTATCATTGCAGCACTGGGGCCAGATGGTAAGCCCTCCCGTATCGTAGTTATCTAC
ACGACGGGGAGTCAGGCAACTATGGATGAACGAAATAGACAGATCGCTGAGATAGGTGCCTCACTGATTA
AGCATTGGTAATAATACGACTCACTATAGGGTAACTAATTGAGGCGCGCCTACCACCGTCAAAAAAAACG
GCGCTTTTTAGCGCCGTTTTTATTTTTCAACCTTCCTAGGTAAGTGACCCTTTAGTGAGGGTTAATTTAG
AAAAGATCAAAGGATCTTCTTGAGATCCTTTTTTTCTGCGCGTAATCTGCTGCTTGCAAACAAAAAAACC
ACCGCTACCAGCGGTGGTTTGTTTGCCGGATCAAGAGCTACCAACTCTTTTTCCGAAGGTAACTGGCTTC
AGCAGAGCGCAGATACCAAATACTGTTCTTCTAGTGTAGCCGTAGTTAGGCCACCACTTCAAGAACTCTG
TAGCACCGCCTACATACCTCGCTCTGCTAATCCTGTTACCAGTGGCTGCTGCCAGTGGCGATAAGTCGTG
TCTTACCGGGTTGGACTCAAGACGATAGTTACCGGATAAGGCGCAGCGGTCGGGCTGAACGGGGGGTTCG
TGCACACAGCCCAGCTTGGAGCGAACGACCTACACCGAACTGAGATACCTACAGCGTGAGCTATGAGAAA
GCGCCACGCTTCCCGAAGGGAGAAAGGCGGACAGGTATCCGGTAAGCGGCAGGGTCGGAACAGGAGAGCG
CACGAGGGAGCTTCCAGGGGGAAACGCCTGGTATCTTTATAGTCCTGTCGGGTTTCGCCACCTCTGACTT
GAGCGTCGATTTTTGTGATGCTCGTCAGGGGGGCGGAGCCTATGGAAAAACGCCAGCAACGCGGCCCAGG
AAACAGCTATGACCATGCCCGGGTAA
Features (pLannotate 1.2.2; 9 found; start..end, strand, type, name):
     67..370     +  enhancer       CMV enhancer: human cytomegalovirus immediate early enhancer
    371..574     +  promoter       CMV promoter: human cytomegalovirus (CMV) immediate early promoter
    749..883     +  polyA_signal   SV40 poly(A) signal: SV40 polyadenylation signal
    953..970     +  CDS            lacZα (fragment): LacZα fragment of β-galactosidase; lacZ fragment
    969..1040    +  promoter       AmpR promoter: bla
   1041..1901    +  CDS            AmpR: β-lactamase; bla; confers resistance to ampicillin, carbenicillin, and related antibiotics
   1902..1920    +  promoter       T7 promoter: promoter for bacteriophage T7 RNA polymerase
   2009..2027    -  promoter       T3 promoter: promoter for bacteriophage T3 RNA polymerase
   2050..2638    +  rep_origin     ori: high-copy-number ColE1/pMB1/pBR322/pUC origin of replication
