[The description below was written by a language model from this plasmid's Addgene catalogue record and pLannotate feature annotations shown in this document.]
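Description:
pUdOm2.2 is a compact, 2,686 bp empty backbone for high-level expression in mammalian cells, one of the pUdO series of concise plasmids built for bacterial and mammalian use and catalogued as both a mammalian expression and a synthetic biology vector. It is propagated in E. coli as a high-copy plasmid through a ColE1/pUC-type origin of replication. Selection relies on ampicillin, with a β-lactamase (AmpR) gene driven by its own bla promoter. No mammalian selection marker or episomal replication element is annotated, so the plasmid appears suited mainly to transient transfection.

The expression unit consists of the human cytomegalovirus immediate early enhancer and promoter, followed after a gap of roughly 170 bp by an SV40 polyadenylation signal. That unannotated interval is presumably where a gene of interest is cloned, although the record does not describe the cloning sites or their arrangement. An inserted open reading frame would be transcribed strongly and constitutively from CMV and its transcript polyadenylated through the SV40 signal. No tags, reporters, introns or Kozak elements are listed, and as an empty backbone it carries no insert.

The remaining annotations are minor. These are an 18 bp lacZα fragment just upstream of the AmpR promoter, which is likely a sequence remnant rather than a functional blue/white screening element, and short T7 and T3 promoter sequences in the region between the resistance gene and the origin. Because the T7 and T3 sequences lie away from the expression cassette, they are not positioned to transcribe an insert. The record does not state their purpose, though they may serve as junction or primer-binding sequences. Overall, the vector offers a minimal-footprint chassis for placing a coding sequence under CMV control.
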