Addgene plasmid #210279: pUdOm2.2
Purpose: (Empty Backbone) Empty backbone with ampicillin resistance for high expression in mammalian cells
Depositing lab: Corrie daCosta. Depositing organization: University of Ottawa. Publication: pUdOs: Concise Plasmids for Bacterial and Mammalian Cells. Manigat FO, Connell LB, Stewart BN, LePabic AR, Tessier CJG, Emlaw JR, Calvert ND, Rossl A, Shuhendler AJ, daCosta CJB, Campbell-Valois FX. ACS Synth Biol. 2024 Jan 18. doi: 10.1021/acssynbio.3c00408. PubMed 38235654.
Backbone
  Vector backbone: pUdOm2.2
  Backbone size (bp): 2686
  Vector type: Mammalian Expression, Synthetic Biology
  Promoter: CMV
Growth in bacteria
  Bacterial resistance: Ampicillin, 100 μg/mL
  Growth temperature: 37°C
  Growth strain: DH5alpha
  Copy number: High Copy
Terms and licenses: Academic/Nonprofit Terms; Industry Terms: Not Available to Industry
How to cite: pUdOm2.2 was a gift from Corrie daCosta (Addgene plasmid # 210279 ; http://n2t.net/addgene:210279 ; RRID:Addgene_210279)
